>Addgene plasmid #18435 | T4 Lysozyme S90H WT* | addgene partial sequence | sequence record 24221 | 3primeUP
GCNANGNAAAAGCCCGCTCATTAGGCGGGCTCAGATCTGCTCATGTTTGACAGCTTATCATCGATAAGCT
TCGGCAATAAATTCTTGATATGTTTTCATATGTTTCCTTTAAATATTTTAATTAGTAATTGTCTATTCAA
GTAATTGTGAATATACTATCACAATTCCAAGAGAAAGTAAACAGCTTTATAGATTTTTATACGCGTCCCA
AGTGCCAGTTCTAAACGTTGTAATGACTCGTTTTGCGCGATTAGGTGTTTGATTATACCATCTACTTTTA
GCTAAGTTAACTGCTGCTTCATCCCAGCGTTTTTGTTGAAGCATACGTAAAGAGTTAGTAAATCCTGCCA
CACCGGTTTCTCCCATTTGGAAAACCATATTAATCAATGCAGCGCGACGAACCGCATCAAGATGATCATA
AACCGGTTTTAATTTAGCATTTCTCAGAATTCCGCGAACAGCAGCATCAACATCCTGATTAAAGAGTTTT
TCAGCCTCATCTTTTGTAATTACACCATTAGTATTACGCCCAATAGCTTTATCTAATTCAGATTTAGCAG
CATTAAGTGATGGACTTTTTGTAAGCAAATGACCGATGCCAATAGTGTAATAGCCTTCTGTGTCTTTATA
GATTTTAAGTCTAAGACCTTCATCTATACGTAACATTTCAAATATATTCATAATACCTCCTAAGCATCGA
TGGATCCTGTTTCCTGTGTGAAATTGTTATCCGCTCACAATTCCACACATTATACGAGCCGATGATAATT
GTCAACAGGGGGATGGGGAGTAAGCTGATCCTGTTCCNGGTGAATTGGTACCGCTCNCATN
