[The description below was written by a language model from this plasmid's Addgene catalogue record.]
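Description:
T4 Lysozyme S90H WT* is a bacterial expression plasmid built on the pHS1403 backbone (about 5 kb without insert) that carries a mutant version of the bacteriophage T4 lysozyme gene (gene e). It is maintained as a high-copy plasmid in E. coli under ampicillin selection. The record does not state the origin of replication or the promoter that drives expression, and no feature table is available to confirm these elements.

The insert is roughly 600 bp and was placed between BamHI and HindIII sites, both of which remain intact, so the fragment can be excised or transferred. According to the depositor's note, the BamHI site lies 27 bp from the start codon and the HindIII site 115 bp from the stop codon, so the cloned fragment includes short flanking sequences on both sides of the coding region. The encoded protein carries the substitution S90H, a serine-to-histidine change at position 90, in the "WT*" background. In the T4 lysozyme literature, WT* generally denotes the cysteine-free pseudo-wild-type protein used as a reference for mutational work, although the record itself does not define the term. No fusion tags or reporters are listed.

The record does not give a specific purpose. A point mutant of this kind in an expression vector is consistent with producing recombinant protein in bacteria to study how a single substitution affects lysozyme structure, stability or folding. T4 lysozyme is a widely used model system for such studies.
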