Addgene plasmid #18435: T4 Lysozyme S90H WT*
Depositing lab: Brian Matthews. Depositing organization: University of Oregon.
Backbone
  Vector backbone: pHS1403
  Backbone size w/o insert (bp): 5000
  Vector type: Bacterial Expression
Growth in bacteria
  Bacterial resistance: Ampicillin, 100 μg/mL
  Growth temperature: 37°C
  Growth strain: DH5alpha
  Copy number: High Copy
Gene/Insert
  Gene/Insert name: T4 Lysozyme (alt name: AS90H)
  Species: Bacteriophage T4
  Insert size (bp): 600
  Mutation: S90H WT*
  GenBank ID: NP_049736
  Entrez Gene: e (a.k.a. T4p123)
  Cloning method: Restriction Enzyme; 5′ cloning site BamHI (not destroyed); 3′ cloning site HindIII (not destroyed)
  Sequencing primers: 5′ na; 3′ GGCGTATCACGAGGCCC
Terms and licenses: Academic/Nonprofit Terms; Industry Terms: Not Available to Industry
Depositor comments: The BamHI site is 27 bp from the ATG and the HindIII site is 115 bp from the stop.
How to cite: T4 Lysozyme S90H WT* was a gift from Brian Matthews (Addgene plasmid # 18435 ; http://n2t.net/addgene:18435 ; RRID:Addgene_18435)
